>Addgene plasmid #211848 | pUPD2-GFP control (B3-B5) | addgene full sequence | sequence record 417767 | Addgene NGS Result
TAGAGCGATGAGTGGTCTCGAATGGTGAGCAAGGGCGAGGAGCTGTTCACCGGGGTGGTGCCCATCCTGG
TCGAGCTGGACGGCGACGTAAACGGCCACAAGTTCAGCGTGTCCGGCGAGGGCGAGGGCGATGCCACCTA
CGGCAAGCTGACCCTGAAGTTCATCTGCACCACCGGCAAGCTGCCCGTGCCCTGGCCCACCCTCGTGACC
ACCCTGACCTACGGCGTGCAGTGCTTCAGCCGCTACCCCGACCACATGAAGCAGCACGACTTCTTCAAGT
CCGCCATGCCCGAAGGCTACGTCCAGGAGCGCACCATCTTCTTCAAGGACGACGGCAACTACAAGACCCG
CGCCGAGGTGAAGTTCGAGGGCGACACCCTGGTGAACCGCATCGAGCTGAAGGGCATCGACTTCAAGGAG
GACGGCAACATCCTGGGGCACAAGCTGGAGTACAACTACAACAGCCACAACGTCTATATCATGGCCGACA
AGCAGAAGAACGGCATCAAGGTGAACTTCAAGATCCGCCACAACATCGAGGACGGCAGCGTGCAGCTCGC
CGACCACTACCAGCAGAACACCCCCATCGGCGACGGCCCCGTGCTGCTGCCCGACAACCACTACCTGAGC
ACCCAGTCCGCCCTGAGCAAAGACCCCAACGAGAAGCGCGATCACATGGTCCTGCTGGAGTTCGTGACCG
CCGCCGGGATCACTCTCGGCATGGACGAGCTGTACAAGTAAGCTTTGAGACCACTCATCGCGACTAGTAG
CGGCCGCTGCAGTCCGGCAAAAAAGGGCAAGGTGTCACCACCCTGCCCTTTTTCTTTAAAACCGAAAAGA
TTACTTCGCGTTATGCAGGCTTCCTCGCTCACTGACTCGCTGCGCTCGGTCGTTCGGCTGCGGCGAGCGG
TATCAGCTCACTCAAAGGCGGTAATACGGTTATCCACAGAATCAGGGGATAACGCAGGAAAGAACATGTG
AGCAAAAGGCCAGCAAAAGGCCAGGAACCGTAAAAAGGCCGCGTTGCTGGCGTTTTTCCACAGGCTCCGC
CCCCCTGACGAGCATCACAAAAATCGACGCTCAAGTCAGAGGTGGCGAAACCCGACAGGACTATAAAGAT
ACCAGGCGTTTCCCCCTGGAAGCTCCCTCGTGCGCTCTCCTGTTCCGACCCTGCCGCTTACCGGATACCT
GTCCGCCTTTCTCCCTTCGGGAAGCGTGGCGCTTTCTCATAGCTCACGCTGTAGGTATCTCAGTTCGGTG
TAGGTCGTTCGCTCCAAGCTGGGCTGTGTGCACGAACCCCCCGTTCAGCCCGACCGCTGCGCCTTATCCG
GTAACTATCGTCTTGAGTCCAACCCGGTAAGACACGACTTATCGCCACTGGCAGCAGCCACTGGTAACAG
GATTAGCAGAGCGAGGTATGTAGGCGGTGCTACAGAGTTCTTGAAGTGGTGGCCTAACTACGGCTACACT
AGAAGAACAGTATTTGGTATCTGCGCTCTGCTGAAGCCAGTTACCTTCGGAAAAAGAGTTGGTAGCTCTT
GATCCGGCAAACAAACCACCGCTGGTAGCGGTGGTTTTTTTGTTTGCAAGCAGCAGATTACGCGCAGAAA
AAAAGGATCTCAAGAAGATCCTTTGATCTTTTCTACGGGGTCTGACGCTCAGTGGAACGAAAACTCACGT
TAAGGGATTTTGGTCATGAGATTATCAAAAAGGATCTTCACCTAGATCCTTTTAAATTAAAAATGAAGTT
TTAAATCAATCTAAAGTATATATGAGTAAACTTGGTCTGACAGCTCGAGGCTTGGATTCTCACCAATAAA
AAACGCCCGGCGGCAACCGAGCGTTCTGAACAAATCCAGATGGAGTTCTGAGGTCATTACTGGATCTATC
AACAGGAGTCCAAGCGAGCTCGATATCAAATTACGCCCCGCCCTGCCACTCGTCGCAGTACTGTTGTAAT
TCATTAAGCATTCTGCCGACATGGAAGCCATCACAAACGGCATGATGAACCTGAATCGCCAGCGGCATCA
GCACCTTGTCGCCTTGCGTATAATATTTGCCCATGGTGAAAACGGGGGCGAAGAAGTTGTCCATATTGGC
CACGTTTAAATCAAAACTGGTGAAACTCACCCAGGGATTGGCTGATACGAAAAACATATTCTCAATAAAC
CCTTTAGGGAAATAGGCCAGGTTTTCACCGTAACACGCCACATCTTGCGAATATATGTGTAGAAACTGCC
GGAAATCGTCGTGGTATTCACTCCAGAGTGATGAAAACGTTTCAGTTTGCTCATGGAAAACGGTGTAACA
AGGGTGAACACTATCCCATATCACCAGCTCACCGTCTTTCATTGCCATACGAAATTCCGGATGAGCATTC
ATCAGGCGGGCAAGAATGTGAATAAAGGCCGGATAAAACTTGTGCTTATTTTTCTTTACGGTCTTTAAAA
AGGCCGTAATATCCAGCTGAACGGTCTGGTTATAGGTACATTGAGCAACTGACTGAAATGCCTCAAAATG
TTCTTTACGATGCCATTGGGATATATCAACGGTGGTATATCCAGTGATTTTTTTCTCCATTTTAGCTTCC
TTAGCTCCTGAAAATCTCGATAACTCAAAAAATACGCCCGGTAGTGATCTTATTTCATTATGGTGAAAGT
TGGAACCTCTTACGTGCCCGATCAACTCGAGTGCCACCTGACGTCTAAGAAACCATTATTATCATGACAT
TAACCTATAAAAATAGGCGTATCACGAGGCAGAATTTCAGATAAAAAAAATCCTTAGCTTTCGCTAAGGA
TGATTTCTGGAATTCGCGGCCGCTTC
Features (pLannotate 1.2.2; 9 found; start..end, strand, type, name):
     22..741     +  CDS            EGFP: the original enhanced GFP (Yang et al., 1996) mammalian codon-optimized
    763..782     +  misc_feature   BioBrick suffix: universal suffix for all parts
    783..840     +  terminator     his operon terminator: This putative transcriptin terminator from the E. coli his operon has a 2-bp deletion introduced during synthesis. Its efficiency has not been determined.
   1035..1623    -  rep_origin     ori: high-copy-number ColE1/pMB1/pBR322/pUC origin of replication
   1806..1900    -  terminator     lambda t0 terminator: transcription terminator from phage lambda
   1924..2580    -  CDS            cat: CAT_ECOLX - Experimental evidence at protein level: Swiss-Prot protein existence level 1. This enzyme is an effector of chloramphenicol resistance in bacteria. From Escherichia coli. This protein is used as a marker in many commonly used cloning vectors, such as pACYC184.
   2581..2678    -  promoter       cat promoter: promoter of the E. coli cat gene encoding chloramphenicol acetyltransferase
   2764..2807    -  terminator     bacterial terminator: putative bacterial transcription terminator
   2810..5       +  misc_feature   BioBrick prefix (across the origin): BioBrick prefix for parts that do not start with "ATG"
