[The description below was written by a language model from this plasmid's Addgene catalogue record and pLannotate feature annotations shown in this document.]
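Description:
pUPD2-GFP control (B3-B5) is a small (about 2.8 kb) synthetic-biology part plasmid in which a GFP coding sequence has been "domesticated" into pUPD2, the universal entry vector of the GoldenBraid modular cloning system for plants. It is a purely bacterial cloning vector. It replicates from a high-copy ColE1/pUC-type origin and is selected with chloramphenicol through a cat (chloramphenicol acetyltransferase) gene driven by its own cat promoter and followed by the lambda t0 terminator.

The payload is a single open reading frame of roughly 720 bp, annotated as EGFP, the enhanced, mammalian codon-optimised green fluorescent protein. It was inserted through BsmBI sites that were destroyed during cloning, as is usual for Type IIS domestication. No promoter or eukaryotic terminator is associated with the GFP sequence, so the plasmid stores a part and is not an expression construct. The insert is flanked by BioBrick prefix and suffix sequences and by bacterial transcription terminators (a his operon terminator downstream and a putative terminator upstream). These belong to the backbone and insulate the cloning site from read-through transcription. The "B3-B5" designation most likely refers to the standard GoldenBraid/Phytobrick grammar positions for a full coding sequence, meaning the part would be released with defined overhangs and joined to promoter and terminator parts to build a transcriptional unit. The record itself does not spell this out.

The record describes the plasmid only as a GFP CDS in a domestication vector. The name and the associated work on an inducible protein degradation system in plants suggest that it serves as a GFP control module for assembling plant expression constructs.
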