Addgene plasmid #211848: pUPD2-GFP control (B3-B5)
Purpose: GFP CDS in domestication vector
Depositing lab: Marcela Rojas-Pierce. Depositing organization: North Carolina State University. Publication: Rapid depletion of target proteins in plants by an inducible protein degradation system. Huang L, Rojas-Pierce M. Plant Cell. 2024 Mar 6:koae072. doi: 10.1093/plcell/koae072. PubMed 38446628.
Backbone
  Vector backbone: pUPD2
  Backbone manufacturer: Diego Orzaez Lab
  Backbone size w/o insert (bp): 2105
  Vector type: Synthetic Biology
Growth in bacteria
  Bacterial resistance: Chloramphenicol, 25 μg/mL
  Growth temperature: 37°C
  Growth strain: DH5alpha
  Copy number: High Copy
Gene/Insert
  Gene/Insert name: GFP
  Species: Synthetic
  Cloning method: Restriction Enzyme; 5′ cloning site BsmBI (destroyed during cloning); 3′ cloning site BsmBI (destroyed during cloning)
Terms and licenses: Academic/Nonprofit Terms; Industry Terms: Not Available to Industry
Depositor comments: Rojas-Pierce Lab plasmid pMRP0728
How to cite: pUPD2-GFP control (B3-B5) was a gift from Marcela Rojas-Pierce (Addgene plasmid # 211848 ; http://n2t.net/addgene:211848 ; RRID:Addgene_211848)
